Addgene plasmid #172170: pJH750
Purpose: Microscopy inclusion body assay
Depositing lab: Matthew Bennett. Depositing organization: Rice University. Publication: Improved pyrrolysine biosynthesis through phage assisted non-continuous directed evolution of the complete pathway. Ho JML, Miller CA, Smith KA, Mattia JR, Bennett MR. Nat Commun. 2021 Jun 24;12(1):3914. doi: 10.1038/s41467-021-24183-9. PubMed 34168131.
Backbone
  Vector backbone: pBR322
  Vector type: Bacterial Expression
Growth in bacteria
  Bacterial resistance: Spectinomycin, 50 μg/mL
  Growth temperature: 37°C
  Growth strain: NEB Stable
  Copy number: High Copy
Gene/Insert
  Gene/Insert name: pCDF.3f2, deleted sumo
  Species: Synthetic
  Mutation: Evolved PylBCD operon; SUMO tag deleted from PylB [PylB(N61S, E84K, E122K, E178K, G188R, E251D) PylD(A252V)]
  Cloning method: Gibson Cloning
Terms and licenses: Academic/Nonprofit Terms; Industry Terms: Not Available to Industry
How to cite: pJH750 was a gift from Matthew Bennett (Addgene plasmid # 172170 ; http://n2t.net/addgene:172170 ; RRID:Addgene_172170)
