[The description below was written by a language model from this plasmid's Addgene catalogue record and pLannotate feature annotations shown in this document.]
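Description:
pJH750 is a bacterial expression plasmid of about 6.9 kb carrying an evolved version of the pyrrolysine biosynthetic operon pylBCD. The catalogue lists pBR322 as the backbone and describes the plasmid as high copy. However, the annotated sequence shows a CloDF13 (CDF) origin and only very short tetracycline-resistance fragments. This layout, together with the insert name "pCDF.3f2", resembles a pCDFDuet-type vector more than pBR322 itself. The CDF origin allows the plasmid to be maintained in E. coli alongside plasmids with compatible origins. Selection is by spectinomycin through the aadA (SmR) aminoglycoside adenylyltransferase gene, which is driven by the AmpR (bla) promoter.

The payload lies on the reverse strand. Two T7 promoter/lac operator units are annotated, the upstream one followed by a T7 gene 10 ribosome binding site. The downstream unit precedes pylB, pylC and pylD, which match the Methanosarcina acetivorans genes, and a T7 terminator closes the cassette. Residual S-Tag and SET1 fragments near the terminator are likely vector remnants. A lacI gene with its own promoter supplies repressor, so expression should be IPTG-inducible in hosts that provide T7 RNA polymerase.

PylB isomerises lysine to 3-methylornithine, PylC ligates this to a second lysine, and PylD completes the conversion to pyrrolysine. In this variant the SUMO tag of the parent construct has been removed from PylB. PylB retains the evolved substitutions N61S, E84K, E122K, E178K, G188R and E251D, and PylD carries A252V. The stated purpose is a microscopy inclusion body assay, presumably to assess aggregation of the evolved pathway proteins without the SUMO tag. The record gives no further details of the assay, and no fluorescent reporter is annotated.
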