Features (pLannotate 1.2.2; 20 found; start..end, strand, type, name):
    182..203     +  protein_bind   CAP binding site: CAP binding activates transcription in the presence of cAMP. E. coli catabolite activator protein
    218..282     +  CDS            TcR (fragment): tetracycline efflux protein; tet; confers resistance to tetracycline
    379..476     +  rep_origin     CloDF13 ori (fragment): Plasmids containing the CloDF13 (CDF) origin of replication can be propagated in E. coli cells that contain additional plasmids with compatible origins.
    501..1182    +  rep_origin     CloDF13 ori (fragment): Plasmids containing the CloDF13 (CDF) origin of replication can be propagated in E. coli cells that contain additional plasmids with compatible origins.
   1230..1321    +  promoter       AmpR promoter: bla
   1322..2113    +  CDS            SmR: aminoglycoside adenylyltransferase (Murphy, 1985); aadA; confers resistance to spectinomycin and streptomycin
   2284..2331    -  terminator     T7 terminator: transcription terminator for bacteriophage T7 RNA polymerase
   2339..2356    -  CDS            SET1 (fragment): solubility-enhancement tag derived from T7 phage gene 10B
   2386..2427    -  CDS            S-Tag (fragment): affinity and epitope tag derived from pancreatic ribonuclease A
   2505..3281    -  CDS            pylD: PYLD_METAC - Experimental evidence at protein level: Swiss-Prot protein existence level 1. Likely catalyzes the NAD(P)-dependent oxidative deamination of (3R)-3-methyl-D-ornithyl-N6-L-lysine, resulting in the formation of pyrrolysine after spontaneous dehydration and cyclization of the intermediate. Is required for the biosynthesis of pyrrolysine. From Methanosarcina acetivorans (strain ATCC 35395 / DSM 2834 / JCM 12185 / C2A).
   3359..4447    -  CDS            pylC: PYLC_METAC - Experimental evidence at protein level: Swiss-Prot protein existence level 1. Likely catalyzes the ATP-dependent ligation between (2R,3R)- 3-methylornithine and L-lysine, leading to (3R)-3-methyl-D-ornithyl-N6- L-lysine. Is required for the biosynthesis of pyrrolysine. From Methanosarcina acetivorans (strain ATCC 35395 / DSM 2834 / JCM 12185 / C2A).
   4463..5512    -  CDS            pylB: PYLB_METAC - Experimental evidence at protein level: Swiss-Prot protein existence level 1. Catalyzes the isomerization of L-lysine to (2R,3R)-3- methylornithine via a radical-based mechanism (Probable). Is required for the biosynthesis of pyrrolysine. From Methanosarcina acetivorans (strain ATCC 35395 / DSM 2834 / JCM 12185 / C2A).
   5547..5571    -  protein_bind   lac operator: The lac repressor binds to the lac operator to inhibit transcription in E. coli. This inhibition can be relieved by adding lactose or isopropyl-β-D-thiogalactopyranoside (IPTG). lac repressor encoded by lacI
   5572..5590    -  promoter       T7 promoter: promoter for bacteriophage T7 RNA polymerase
   5740..5762    -  RBS            RBS: efficient ribosome binding site from bacteriophage T7 gene 10 (Olins and Rangwala, 1989)
   5777..5801    -  protein_bind   lac operator: The lac repressor binds to the lac operator to inhibit transcription in E. coli. This inhibition can be relieved by adding lactose or isopropyl-β-D-thiogalactopyranoside (IPTG). lac repressor encoded by lacI
   5802..5820    -  promoter       T7 promoter: promoter for bacteriophage T7 RNA polymerase
   5823..5858    +  CDS            TcR (fragment): tetracycline efflux protein; tet; confers resistance to tetracycline
   5866..5943    +  promoter       lacI promoter: lacI
   5944..169     +  CDS            lacI (across the origin): lac repressor; lacI; The lac repressor binds to the lac operator to inhibit transcription in E. coli. This inhibition can be relieved by adding lactose or isopropyl-β-D-thiogalactopyranoside (IPTG).
>Addgene plasmid #172170 | pJH750 | addgene full sequence | sequence record 338823 | Addgene NGS Result
GCAACTCTCTCAGGGCCAGGCGGTGAAGGGCAATCAGCTGTTGCCCGTCTCACTGGTGAAAAGAAAAACC
ACCCTGGCGCCCAATACGCAAACCGCCTCTCCCCGCGCGTTGGCCGATTCATTAATGCAGCTGGCACGAC
AGGTTTCCCGACTGGAAAGCGGGCAGTGAGCGCAACGCAATTAATGTAAGTTAGCTCACTCATTAGGCAC
CGGGATCTCGACCGATGCCCTTGAGAGCCTTCAACCCAGTCAGCTCCTTCCGGTGGGCGCGGGGCATGAC
TAACATGAGAATTACAACTTATATCGTATGGGGCTGACTTCAGGTGCTACATTTGAAGAGATAAATTGCA
CTGAAATCTAGAGCGGTTCAGTAGAAAAGATCAAAGGATCTTCTTGAGATCCTTTTTTTCTGCGCGTAAT
CTTTTGCCCTGTAAACGAAAAAACCACCTGGGGAGGTGGTTTGATCGAAGGTTAAGCAGTTCCCCAACTG
ACTTAACCTTCGAAAAAACCACCTGGGGAGGTGGTTTGATCGAAGGTTAAGTCAGTTGGGGAACTGCTTA
ACCGTGGTAACTGGCTTTCGCAGAGCACAGCAACCAAATCTGTCCTTCCAGTGTAGCCGGACTTTGGCGC
ACACTTCAAGAGCAACCGCGTGTTTAGCTAAACAAATCCTCTGCGAACTCCCAGTTACCAATGGCTGCTG
CCAGTGGCGTTTTACCGTGCTTTTCCGGGTTGGACTCAAGTGAACAGTTACCGGATAAGGCGCAGCAGTC
GGGCTGAACGGGGAGTTCTTGCTTACAGCCCAGCTTGGAGCGAACGACCTACACCGAGCCGAGATACCAG
TGTGTGAGCTATGAGAAAGCGCCACACTTCCCGTAAGGGAGAAAGGCGGAACAGGTATCCGGTAAACGGC
AGGGTCGGAACAGGAGAGCGCAAGAGGGAGCGACCCGCCGGAAACGGTGGGGATCTTTAAGTCCTGTCGG
GTTTCGCCCGTACTGTCAGATTCATGGTTGAGCCTCACGGCTCCCACAGATGCACCGGAAAAGCGTCTGT
TTATGTGAACTCTGGCAGGAGGGCGGAGCCTATGGAAAAACGCCACCGGCGCGGCCCTGCTGTTTTGCCT
CACATGTTAGTCCCCTGCTTATCCACGGAATCTGTGGGTAACTTTGTATGTGTCCGCAGCGCCCGCCGCA
GTCTCACGCCCGGAGCGTAGCGACCGAGTGAGCTAGCTATTTGTTTATTTTTCTAAATACATTCAAATAT
GTATCCGCTCATGAGACAATAACCCTGATAAATGCTTCAATAATATTGAAAAAGGAAGAGTATGAGGGAA
GCGGTGATCGCCGAAGTATCGACTCAACTATCAGAGGTAGTTGGCGTCATCGAGCGCCATCTCGAACCGA
CGTTGCTGGCCGTACATTTGTACGGCTCCGCAGTGGATGGCGGCCTGAAGCCACACAGTGATATTGATTT
GCTGGTTACGGTGACCGTAAGGCTTGATGAAACAACGCGGCGAGCTTTGATCAACGACCTTTTGGAAACT
TCGGCTTCCCCTGGAGAGAGCGAGATTCTCCGCGCTGTAGAAGTCACCATTGTTGTGCACGACGACATCA
TTCCGTGGCGTTATCCAGCTAAGCGCGAACTGCAATTTGGAGAATGGCAGCGCAATGACATTCTTGCAGG
TATCTTCGAGCCAGCCACGATCGACATTGATCTGGCTATCTTGCTGACAAAAGCAAGAGAACATAGCGTT
GCCTTGGTAGGTCCAGCGGCGGAGGAACTCTTTGATCCGGTTCCTGAACAGGATCTATTTGAGGCGCTAA
ATGAAACCTTAACGCTATGGAACTCGCCGCCCGACTGGGCTGGCGATGAGCGAAATGTAGTGCTTACGTT
GTCCCGCATTTGGTACAGCGCAGTAACCGGCAAAATCGCGCCGAAGGATGTCGCTGCCGACTGGGCAATG
GAGCGCCTGCCGGCCCAGTATCAGCCCGTCATACTTGAAGCTAGACAGGCTTATCTTGGACAAGAAGAAG
ATCGCTTGGCCTCGCGCGCAGATCAGTTGGAAGAATTTGTCCACTACGTGAAAGGCGAGATCACCAAGGT
AGTCGGCAAATAATGTCTAACAATTCGTTCAAGCCGAGGGGCCGCAAGATCCGGCCACGATGACCCGGTC
GTCGGTTCAGGGCAGGGTCGTTAAATAGCCGCTTATGTCTATTGCTGGTTTACCGGTTTATTGACTACCG
GAAGCAGTGTGACCGTGTGCTTCTCAAATGCCTGAGGTTTCAGCAAAAAACCCCTCAAGACCCGTTTAGA
GGCCCCAAGGGGTTATGCTAGTTATTGCTCAGCGGTGGCAGCAGCCTAGGTTAATTAAGCTGCGCTAGTA
GACGAGTCCATGTGCTGGCGTTCAAATTTCGCAGCAGCGGTTTCTTTACCAGACTCGAGGGTACCGACGT
CAGCGATCGCGTGGCCGGCCGATATCCAATTGAGATCTGCCATATGTATATTTACAAAATGCTATACAGC
ATAGAAACAGTTCCAATACCCAGAGGTTCCATAATCAACTCCACCCCGTATTTTTCTTGAAGTTCACGGC
TGATCGCGCAAGGGATACCGGGCGTAGAGATGACACAATTGTCGCTGATGACAGACTCTGGTACTGTATC
AGCACACGGGGTCGCCTCAAAAATGATTGAGAAGCGACGGGGATTCTCAGGCTCGAAAGGTGTGATCCCA
AGGTCTGATACAGTCTTTTCTAACAACGCCTTATCCGCGTCGTACCCATACACACGAAACCCCTTATTAA
CCAAATGTGCAGCGCCTGGAAACCCCACTTTTCCAAGCCCGACGGCAAGCACATCTTTGGAATCGGCTTT
CATATAGCGCGAGGCGATCTCCGCGTAGATAATTCCGGTACACGGTTGATTATTAGCGATCTTGCCGTTC
TTTAAATTGTGTGCAAGAAACGTATTATCATCTGCCATAAGAATAATTTGTGCTCCATTACGGACCGCCT
CATAGTAGCCACTAACGTCTGGCATGGTCGTCACGAATGAGTCAAATCCAAAGTACTCAGTGATCGCACG
AAGACTTTCAGAAAAGTTGCCAATGATGCCGTTGCCACTAGTTACCGGGACGATACCGACCTTCTCACAG
CATGGAGTAGTCCCATAGAAATCTTTACAAACTCCCTTGATATCTAACCCAGTCACACGACGTACCGTAG
AATCGGCTTCGTGAAGTTGACGGTTAATGTTCTCCAGGTCCTCGGGAGTCAACAAAGCCATTTTTTATCT
CCTTTTTCTGTTTTAAACAAATTTTACTTTGGGCAAATTTTTATTCTTATCCGATTTTTGCCATTTTAAA
CGGCTGCCCCGAAGCGGTCCTTCAAAATCAGCAAACCAGTGCGCTTTTTGTTTTCGGCTTCCTCACGGTC
CTTTCCCCAAAAGACAAGCGTAAACACGGGGTCCTCTCCGCGACATAAAAAGATTTCAATTCCTGGTTCT
TCATAGTATTTCCCATAGTCATTCCCCATCGACAGAACCTGCTCACCTACTGGGATCAGGGCCCCATTTT
CTGCAAGCATCAGGTGCTCGTAGATACAGTAGCGGTCCTCTGGAAGGGTTTTAACTTCCTCCACCCCTTC
TCCAAAGGCACGAAACAACAGCTCAATTAAATTCACTCCCGACGAATAATACACGGCTGTGGGGGTCTGG
GAGGGGAAACGTGAATCAATTTCAATGACCTTCAAACCTTGCGGGCCCGAAATTGCTTCAACGTCCATGA
TCCCCTTCAAAGGCAGGTTGGCCGCTAAAGAATAGCTGATCTCACGGAAAGACAAATCAGATGGCAGGGG
AGTTACCATATGGCAGTCATAGGTGCGGTCGATGTGAATAAGTGTCTCTTTAACAACTGCAAAGTGGGTA
CCGTCCCCGATTACTTCAAGTGAAATAACCTCACCTTCCACATACTCTTCTACCAGCATGCCGGGCTCCA
ATTCTCCCAGTTCTTCTTCATCGTAGATAATGCGAGCACCAACCGACGAGCTTTCGCACGGTGGCTTAAC
GAAGTATGGAGGACGACCAGGTTTGTCTTGCGGTGTCGGAATGCCGATGGAACGGAAATACTCTTTCGAT
TTCTTCTTATCGCGCGAGATGCGGTAAGCCTCAAAATCGAACAGTACTGGGCAAGAAAATTCCTCTTTTA
CACTACTTAAGAATTTAATACATTCTAAGTTTTCGTTGACGGGCAAGATAGCGTCTACATTTTTGCTGAT
TTCAAGAAGTTTCTCTGGTTCCTTGATAACATCAAAACAATGAAACTCGTCTGCGTAATTGCGGATAAGA
GCTTGGGGGTTCTTGTCGATAACCACTACTTTCATATCGGCTTTTTTAGACAGATACGCGGCCTCAAAAC
CCTGCAATTTACCACCAATCAGGCAGATGGTTTTCATTTTTCCTCCTTATTAGCAGCGCAGTACAGTCTC
GAATTCCGCCTGTGGCGCTGGTTCCATGCCCATTCCCTCAAGGCGCTTGATGACGCTTTTAATGTCGCGG
TCGCGCTCTTCCAGGTCACGATCGTAGTTAGCAACTCCCTCAAGTTTTGAATCACTAGGAAGGATGCTAG
TCACGATATTAGCACCTGCGTTAAGACGGTGTACCATCCCGTCGATCCCTTCCAGGTCCAACGACGCGGG
GATTAAGCACTTCGGAAAGATCAGACGCAAGATCGCAATGATTTTCAGTTCGCTCAGGTTACTATTGTCC
TTAAAACGCTCAAGGGGAGTTCCTTCCTGGGGTAAGAAAGTCATCACGCGAACCATGTCGGGATCATTTG
ATTTCATGCCGCGTAAAGATTTGATCGTTGACTCGATATCGTTCCCGACTCCCGTTAAGATACCGTCTTC
AATGCAATACCCTTGTTCTTTAGCAAAACGACGAGTATTGTAGCGCCTCTTGAACGACTGACCTACGCGC
AACTTCTTGTACAACTCTTGATCATAGGTTTCTTGATATAAGGCGAAGAAATTAGCTCCCTTTTCGCGTG
CTTTTAAAAGGGTAGCATTATCCATTACTCCTGGCGAAATCATGATTGGAAGTCCAAGCTCATTCTTAAC
CATTTGGACCAGCTCCACGAAGCGATCAGGTTCCTTGTAATAATAGGGATCCTCCCCCATAGTCAGATCA
ATCATATGGAAACCCGCACCTTTAAGGGCCTTGCAAGTCTCTTTGATTTCTTCGCGGGACAAACGATAGC
GGTTAATCTTGTTTTTGCAGTTATAATAGCAAAACGCACATTGGTTTTTGCAGTATGTGCTGAAGTAGAT
AAAACAGCTCAGGAATACGCGATTTCCAAAGTAATGGTTGCGTACTTTACGTGCGACGTAATACAGCTTT
TCCAATTCTTCTTCCGATTCCAGGCTAAGCAAAGCGCGTAAATCGTCGTCAGATAACTGAAATCCTTCAA
TAATTTTTTCGCCAAAACGATCCAGATCTTCAGTCGCCATCTTCTTAATCATCTCCTTCTTATACTTAAC
TAATATACTAAGATGGGGAATTGTTATCCGCTCACAATTCCCCTATAGTGAGTCGTATTAATTTCGATTA
TGCGGCCGTGTACAATACGATTACTTTCTGTTCGACTTAAGCATTATGCGGCCGCAAGCTTGTCGACCTG
CAGGCGCGCCGAGCTCGAATTCGGATCCTGGCTGTGGTGATGATGGTGATGGCTGCTGCCCATGGTATAT
CTCCTTATTAAAGTTAAACAAAATTATTTCTACAGGGGAATTGTTATCCGCTCACAATTCCCCTATAGTG
AGTCGTATTAATTTCCTAATGCAGGAGTCGCATAAGGGAGAGCGTCGAGATCCCGGACACCATCGAATGG
CGCAAAACCTTTCGCGGTATGGCATGATAGCGCCCGGAAGAGAGTCAATTCAGGGTGGTGAATGTGAAAC
CAGTAACGTTATACGATGTCGCAGAGTATGCCGGTGTCTCTTATCAGACCGTTTCCCGCGTGGTGAACCA
GGCCAGCCACGTTTCTGCGAAAACGCGGGAAAAAGTGGAAGCGGCGATGGCGGAGCTGAATTACATTCCC
AACCGCGTGGCACAACAACTGGCGGGCAAACAGTCGTTGCTGATTGGCGTTGCCACCTCCAGTCTGGCCC
TGCACGCGCCGTCGCAAATTGTCGCGGCGATTAAATCTCGCGCCGATCAACTGGGTGCCAGCGTGGTGGT
GTCGATGGTAGAACGAAGCGGCGTCGAAGCCTGTAAAGCGGCGGTGCACAATCTTCTCGCGCAACGCGTC
AGTGGGCTGATCATTAACTATCCGCTGGATGACCAGGATGCCATTGCTGTGGAAGCTGCCTGCACTAATG
TTCCGGCGTTATTTCTTGATGTCTCTGACCAGACACCCATCAACAGTATTATTTTCTCCCATGAAGACGG
TACGCGACTGGGCGTGGAGCATCTGGTCGCATTGGGTCACCAGCAAATCGCGCTGTTAGCGGGCCCATTA
AGTTCTGTCTCGGCGCGTCTGCGTCTGGCTGGCTGGCATAAATATCTCACTCGCAATCAAATTCAGCCGA
TAGCGGAACGGGAAGGCGACTGGAGTGCCATGTCCGGTTTTCAACAAACCATGCAAATGCTGAATGAGGG
CATCGTTCCCACTGCGATGCTGGTTGCCAACGATCAGATGGCGCTGGGCGCAATGCGCGCCATTACCGAG
TCCGGGCTGCGCGTTGGTGCGGACATCTCGGTAGTGGGATACGACGATACCGAAGACAGCTCATGTTATA
TCCCGCCGTTAACCACCATCAAACAGGATTTTCGCCTGCTGGGGCAAACCAGCGTGGACCGCTTGCT
